Addgene plasmid #197137: pLV-CS-193
Purpose: CloneSelect C-to-T mCherry (M1V/M9A) reporter encoding BC-C1 barcode
Depositing lab: Nozomu Yachie. Depositing organization: University of British Columbia. Publication: A multi-kingdom genetic barcoding system for precise clone isolation. Ishiguro S, Ishida K, Sakata RC, Ichiraku M, Takimoto R, Yogo R, Kijima Y, Mori H, Tanaka M, King S, Tarumoto S, Tsujimura T, Bashth O, Masuyama N, Adel A, Toyoshima H, Seki M, Oh JH, Archambault AS, Nishida K, Kondo A, Kuhara S, Aburatani H, Klein Geltink RI, Yamamoto T, Shakiba N, Takashima Y, Yachie N. Nat Biotechnol. 2025 May 21. doi: 10.1038/s41587-025-02649-1. PubMed 40399693.
Backbone
  Vector backbone: pLVSIN-CMV_Pur
  Backbone manufacturer: Takara
  Vector type: Mammalian Expression, Lentiviral
  Selectable markers: Puromycin
Growth in bacteria
  Bacterial resistance: Ampicillin, 100 μg/mL
  Growth temperature: 30°C
  Growth strain: NEB Stable
  Copy number: High Copy
Gene/Insert
  Gene/Insert name: mCherry
  Species: Synthetic
  Mutation: mCherry(M1V/M9A)
  Promoter: CMV
  Cloning method: Gibson Cloning
Terms and licenses: Academic/Nonprofit Terms; Industry Terms: Not Available to Industry
Depositor comments: https://benchling.com/s/seq-axx2imqJK8S5TKwg957v?m=slm-g8zVa6H19po3x7oJHpso Please visit https://www.biorxiv.org/content/10.1101/2023.01.18.524633v1 for bioRxiv preprint. This plasmid is relatively unstable due to repetitive sequences and other genetic element cloned from retrovirus. Please be sure to use NEB stable cells and incubate at 30C.
How to cite: pLV-CS-193 was a gift from Nozomu Yachie (Addgene plasmid # 197137 ; http://n2t.net/addgene:197137 ; RRID:Addgene_197137)
