[The description below was written by a language model from this plasmid's Addgene catalogue record and pLannotate feature annotations shown in this document.]
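Description:
pLV-CS-193 is a self-inactivating HIV-1-based lentiviral transfer plasmid built on the Takara pLVSIN-CMV_Pur backbone and used as a CloneSelect C-to-T barcoded reporter for mammalian cells. In bacteria it is maintained through a high-copy ColE1/pUC-type origin and an ampicillin resistance gene. The depositor notes that the repetitive and retrovirus-derived sequences make it relatively unstable, so a recombination-tolerant host strain is recommended. The viral portion carries a truncated 5' LTR, the Ψ packaging signal with an adjoining gag fragment, the Rev response element, the cPPT/CTS, a WPRE and a ΔU3 3' LTR. Together these allow the genome to be packaged, exported, reverse transcribed and integrated, while the integrated provirus lacks LTR promoter activity. The short nef, Rev and lacI "fragment" annotations appear to be residual backbone sequence rather than functional genes.

The payload is a CMV enhancer/promoter driving a synthetic mCherry carrying the M1V and M9A substitutions, followed by a mouse PGK promoter driving puromycin N-acetyltransferase for selection of transduced cells. The two substitutions remove the normal start methionine and a nearby downstream methionine, so the reporter should be untranslated in its initial state. The record names the barcode BC-C1 but the feature table does not annotate it; it presumably lies in the unannotated stretch between the CMV promoter and the mCherry coding sequence. Going by the stated purpose and the associated publication title, targeted C-to-T base editing directed at this barcode is meant to restore a start codon and switch on red fluorescence, so that a specific barcoded clone can be identified and isolated from a mixed population. The exact editing mechanism is not spelled out in the record.
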