Features (pLannotate 1.2.2; 23 found; start..end, strand, type, name):
    377..634     +  LTR            5' LTR (truncated): truncated 5' long terminal repeat (LTR) from HIV-1
    681..806     +  misc_feature   HIV-1 Ψ: packaging signal of human immunodeficiency virus type 1
    790..1128    +  CDS            HIV-1 gag (fragment): gag protein from human immunodeficiency virus 1; gag
   1303..1536    +  misc_feature   RRE: The Rev response element (RRE) of HIV-1 allows for Rev-dependent mRNA export from the nucleus to the cytoplasm.
   1913..2013    +  CDS            Rev (fragment): human immunodeficiency virus 1 (HIV-1) Rev protein; rev; enhances nuclear export of unspliced and incompletely spliced viral mRNAs
   2028..2143    +  misc_feature   cPPT/CTS: central polypurine tract and central termination sequence of HIV-1 (lacking the first T)
   2201..2504    +  enhancer       CMV enhancer: human cytomegalovirus immediate early enhancer
   2505..2708    +  promoter       CMV promoter: human cytomegalovirus (CMV) immediate early promoter
   2829..3535    +  CDS            mCherry (fragment): monomeric derivative of DsRed fluorescent protein (Shaner et al., 2004) mammalian codon-optimized
   3552..4051    +  promoter       PGK promoter: mouse phosphoglycerate kinase 1 promoter
   4071..4668    +  CDS            PuroR (fragment): puromycin N-acetyltransferase; pac from Streptomyces alboniger; confers resistance to puromycin
   4684..5272    +  misc_feature   WPRE: woodchuck hepatitis virus posttranscriptional regulatory element
   5289..5477    +  CDS            nef (fragment): NEF_HV1Z2 - Experimental evidence at protein level: Swiss-Prot protein existence level 1. Extracellular Nef protein targets CD4(+) T-lymphocytes for apoptosis by interacting with CXCR4 surface receptors. From Human immunodeficiency virus type 1 group M subtype D (isolate Z2/CDC-Z34) (HIV-1).
   5479..5712    +  LTR            3' LTR (ΔU3): self-inactivating 3' long terminal repeat (LTR) from HIV-1
   5865..5881    -  protein_bind   lac operator: The lac repressor binds to the lac operator to inhibit transcription in E. coli. This inhibition can be relieved by adding lactose or isopropyl-β-D-thiogalactopyranoside (IPTG). lac repressor encoded by lacI
   5889..5919    -  promoter       lac promoter: promoter for the E. coli lac operon
   5934..5955    -  protein_bind   CAP binding site: CAP binding activates transcription in the presence of cAMP. E. coli catabolite activator protein
   5968..6060    -  CDS            lacI (fragment): lac repressor; lacI; The lac repressor binds to the lac operator to inhibit transcription in E. coli. This inhibition can be relieved by adding lactose or isopropyl-β-D-thiogalactopyranoside (IPTG).
   6243..6831    -  rep_origin     ori: high-copy-number ColE1/pMB1/pBR322/pUC origin of replication
   7002..7862    -  CDS            AmpR: β-lactamase; bla; confers resistance to ampicillin, carbenicillin, and related antibiotics
   7863..7967    -  promoter       AmpR promoter: bla
   8015..8149    +  polyA_signal   SV40 poly(A) signal: SV40 polyadenylation signal
   8316..329     +  CDS            nef (fragment) (across the origin): NEF_HV1BR - Experimental evidence at protein level: Swiss-Prot protein existence level 1. Extracellular Nef protein targets CD4(+) T-lymphocytes for apoptosis by interacting with CXCR4 surface receptors (PubMed:14990729). From Human immunodeficiency virus type 1 group M subtype B (isolate BRU/LAI) (HIV-1).
>Addgene plasmid #197137 | pLV-CS-193 | addgene full sequence | sequence record 391932 | Addgene Partial NGS Result
TGGAAGGGCTAATTCACTCCCAAAGAAGACAAGATATCCTTGATCTGTGGATCTACCACACACAAGGCTA
CTTCCCTGATTAGCAGAACTACACACCAGGGCCAGGGGTCAGATATCCACTGACCTTTGGATGGTGCTAC
AAGCTAGTACCAGTTGAGCCAGATAAGGTAGAAGAGGCCAATAAAGGAGAGAACACCAGCTTGTTACACC
CTGTGAGCCTGCATGGGATGGATGACCCGGAGAGAGAAGTGTTAGAGTGGAGGTTTGACAGCCGCCTAGC
ATTTCATCACGTGGCCCGAGAGCTGCATCCGGAGTACTTCAAGAACTGCTGATATCGAGCTTGCTACAAG
GGACTTTCCGCTGGGGACTTTCCAGGGAGGCGTGGCCTGGGCGGGACTGGGGAGTGGCGAGCCCTCAGAT
CCTGCATATAAGCAGCTGCTTTTTGCCTGTACTGGGTCTCTCTGGTTAGACCAGATCTGAGCCTGGGAGC
TCTCTGGCTAACTAGGGAACCCACTGCTTAAGCCTCAATAAAGCTTGCCTTGAGTGCTTCAAGTAGTGTG
TGCCCGTCTGTTGTGTGACTCTGGTAACTAGAGATCCCTCAGACCCTTTTAGTCAGTGTGGAAAATCTCT
AGCAGTGGCGCCCGAACAGGGACTTGAAAGCGAAAGGGAAACCAGAGGAGCTCTCTCGACGCAGGACTCG
GCTTGCTGAAGCGCGCACGGCAAGAGGCGAGGGGCGGCGACTGGTGAGTACGCCAAAAATTTTGACTAGC
GGAGGCTAGAAGGAGAGAGATGGGTGCGAGAGCGTCAGTATTAAGCGGGGGAGAATTAGATCGCGATGGG
AAAAAATTCGGTTAAGGCCAGGGGGAAAGAAAAAATATAAATTAAAACATATAGTATGGGCAAGCAGGGA
GCTAGAACGATTCGCAGTTAATCCTGGCCTGTTAGAAACATCAGAAGGCTGTAGACAAATACTGGGACAG
CTACAACCATCCCTTCAGACAGGATCAGAAGAACTTAGATCATTATATAATACAGTAGCAACCCTCTATT
GTGTGCATCAAAGGATAGAGATAAAAGACACCAAGGAAGCTTTAGACAAGATAGAGGAAGAGCAAAACAA
AAGTAAGACCACCGCACAGCAAGCGGCCGGCCGCTGATCTTCAGACCTGGAGGAGGAGATATGAGGGACA
ATTGGAGAAGTGAATTATATAAATATAAAGTAGTAAAAATTGAACCATTAGGAGTAGCACCCACCAAGGC
AAAGAGAAGAGTGGTGCAGAGAGAAAAAAGAGCAGTGGGAATAGGAGCTTTGTTCCTTGGGTTCTTGGGA
GCAGCAGGAAGCACTATGGGCGCAGCGTCAATGACGCTGACGGTACAGGCCAGACAATTATTGTCTGGTA
TAGTGCAGCAGCAGAACAATTTGCTGAGGGCTATTGAGGCGCAACAGCATCTGTTGCAACTCACAGTCTG
GGGCATCAAGCAGCTCCAGGCAAGAATCCTGGCTGTGGAAAGATACCTAAAGGATCAACAGCTCCTGGGG
ATTTGGGGTTGCTCTGGAAAACTCATTTGCACCACTGCTGTGCCTTGGAATGCTAGTTGGAGTAATAAAT
CTCTGGAACAGATTTGGAATCACACGACCTGGATGGAGTGGGACAGAGAAATTAACAATTACACAAGCTT
AATACACTCCTTAATTGAAGAATCGCAAAACCAGCAAGAAAAGAATGAACAAGAATTATTGGAATTAGAT
AAATGGGCAAGTTTGTGGAATTGGTTTAACATAACAAATTGGCTGTGGTATATAAAATTATTCATAATGA
TAGTAGGAGGCTTGGTAGGTTTAAGAATAGTTTTTGCTGTACTTTCTATAGTGAATAGAGTTAGGCAGGG
ATATTCACCATTATCGTTTCAGACCCACCTCCCAACCCCGAGGGGACCCGACAGGCCCGAAGGAATAGAA
GAAGAAGGTGGAGAGAGAGACAGAGACAGATCCATTCGATTAGTGAACGGATCTCGACGGTATCGCCTTT
AAAAGAAAAGGGGGGATTGGGGGGTACAGTGCAGGGGAAAGAATAGTAGACATAATAGCAACAGACATAC
AAACTAAAGAATTACAAAAACAAATTACAAAAATTCAAAATTTTCGGGTTTATTACAGGGACAGCAGAGA
TCCAGTTTATCGATAAGCTTGGGAGTTCCGCGTTACATAACTTACGGTAAATGGCCCGCCTGGCTGACCG
CCCAACGACCCCCGCCCATTGACGTCAATAATGACGTATGTTCCCATAGTAACGCCAATAGGGACTTTCC
ATTGACGTCAATGGGTGGAGTATTTACGGTAAACTGCCCACTTGGCAGTACATCAAGTGTATCATATGCC
AAGTACGCCCCCTATTGACGTCAATGACGGTAAATGGCCCGCCTGGCATTATGCCCAGTACATGACCTTA
TGGGACTTTCCTACTTGGCAGTACATCTACGTATTAGTCATCGCTATTACCATGGTGATGCGGTTTTGGC
AGTACATCAATGGGCGTGGATAGCGGTTTGACTCACGGGGATTTCCAAGTCTCCACCCCATTGACGTCAA
TGGGAGTTTGTTTTGGCACCAAAATCAACGGGACTTTCCAAAATGTCGTAACAACTCCGCCCCATTGACG
CAAATGGGCGGTAGGCGTGTACGGTGGGAGGTCTATATAAGCAGAGCTCGTTTAGTGAACCGTCAGATCG
CCTGGAGACGCCATCCACGCTGTTTTGACCTCCATAGAAGACACCGACTCTACTAGAGGATCTATTTCCG
GTGAATTCCCGAGCGTGTCAGGGTGACCGTGAGCAAGGGCGAGGAGGATAACGCTGCCATCATCAAGGAG
TTCATGCGCTTCAAGGTGCACATGGAGGGCTCCGTGAACGGCCACGAGTTCGAGATCGAGGGCGAGGGCG
AGGGCCGCCCCTACGAGGGCACCCAGACCGCCAAGCTGAAGGTGACCAAGGGTGGCCCCCTGCCCTTCGC
CTGGGACATCCTGTCCCCTCAGTTCATGTACGGCTCCAAGGCCTACGTGAAGCACCCCGCCGACATCCCC
GACTACTTGAAGCTGTCCTTCCCCGAGGGCTTCAAGTGGGAGCGCGTGATGAACTTCGAGGACGGCGGCG
TGGTGACCGTGACCCAGGACTCCTCCCTGCAGGACGGCGAGTTCATCTACAAGGTGAAGCTGCGCGGCAC
CAACTTCCCCTCCGACGGCCCCGTAATGCAGAAGAAGACCATGGGCTGGGAGGCCTCCTCCGAGCGGATG
TACCCCGAGGACGGCGCCCTGAAGGGCGAGATCAAGCAGAGGCTGAAGCTGAAGGACGGCGGCCACTACG
ACGCTGAGGTCAAGACCACCTACAAGGCCAAGAAGCCCGTGCAGCTGCCCGGCGCCTACAACGTCAACAT
CAAGTTGGACATCACCTCCCACAACGAGGACTACACCATCGTGGAACAGTACGAACGCGCCGAGGGCCGC
CACTCCACCGGCGGCATGGACGAGCTGTACAAGTAAGGATCCAATTCTACCGGGTAGGGGAGGCGCTTTT
CCCAAGGCAGTCTGGAGCATGCGCTTTAGCAGCCCCGCTGGGCACTTGGCGCTACACAAGTGGCCTCTGG
CCTCGCACACATTCCACATCCACCGGTAGGCGCCAACCGGCTCCGTTCTTTGGTGGCCCCTTCGCGCCAC
CTTCTACTCCTCCCCTAGTCAGGAAGTTCCCCCCCGCCCCGCAGCTCGCGTCGTGCAGGACGTGACAAAT
GGAAGTAGCACGTCTCACTAGTCTCGTGCAGATGGACAGCACCGCTGAGCAATGGAAGCGGGTAGGCCTT
TGGGGCAGCGGCCAATAGCAGCTTTGCTCCTTCGCTTTCTGGGCTCAGAGGCTGGGAAGGGGTGGGTCCG
GGGGCGGGCTCAGGGGCGGGCTCAGGGGCGGGGCGGGCGCCCGAAGGTCCTCCGGAGGCCCGGCATTCTG
CACGCTTCAAAAGCGCACGTCTGCCGCGCTGTTCTCCTCTTCCTCATCTCCGGGCCTTTCGACCTGCAGT
TAACGCCGCCATGACCGAGTACAAGCCCACGGTGCGCCTCGCCACCCGCGACGACGTCCCCCGGGCCGTA
CGCACCCTCGCCGCCGCGTTCGCCGACTACCCCGCCACGCGCCACACCGTCGACCCGGACCGCCACATCG
AGCGGGTCACCGAGCTGCAAGAACTCTTCCTCACGCGCGTCGGGCTCGACATCGGCAAGGTGTGGGTCGC
GGACGACGGCGCCGCGGTGGCGGTCTGGACCACGCCGGAGAGCGTCGAAGCGGGGGCGGTGTTCGCCGAG
ATCGGCCCGCGCATGGCCGAGTTGAGCGGTTCCCGGCTGGCCGCGCAGCAACAGATGGAAGGCCTCCTGG
CGCCGCACCGGCCCAAGGAGCCCGCGTGGTTCCTGGCCACCGTCGGCGTCTCGCCCGACCACCAGGGCAA
GGGTCTGGGCAGCGCCGTCGTGCTCCCCGGAGTGGAGGCGGCCGAGCGCGCCGGGGTGCCCGCCTTCCTG
GAGACCTCCGCGCCCCGCAACCTCCCCTTCTACGAGCGGCTCGGCTTCACCGTCACCGCCGACGTCGAGG
TGCCCGAAGGACCGCGCACCTGGTGCATGACCCGCAAGCCCGGTGCCTAGACGCGTCTGGAACAATCAAC
CTCTGGATTACAAAATTTGTGAAAGATTGACTGGTATTCTTAACTATGTTGCTCCTTTTACGCTATGTGG
ATACGCTGCTTTAATGCCTTTGTATCATGCTATTGCTTCCCGTATGGCTTTCATTTTCTCCTCCTTGTAT
AAATCCTGGTTGCTGTCTCTTTATGAGGAGTTGTGGCCCGTTGTCAGGCAACGTGGCGTGGTGTGCACTG
TGTTTGCTGACGCAACCCCCACTGGTTGGGGCATTGCCACCACCTGTCAGCTCCTTTCCGGGACTTTCGC
TTTCCCCCTCCCTATTGCCACGGCGGAACTCATCGCCGCCTGCCTTGCCCGCTGCTGGACAGGGGCTCGG
CTGTTGGGCACTGACAATTCCGTGGTGTTGTCGGGGAAGCTGACGTCCTTTCCATGGCTGCTCGCCTGTG
TTGCCACCTGGATTCTGCGCGGGACGTCCTTCTGCTACGTCCCTTCGGCCCTCAATCCAGCGGACCTTCC
TTCCCGCGGCCTGCTGCCGGCTCTGCGGCCTCTTCCGCGTCTTCGCCTTCGCCCTCAGACGAGTCGGATC
TCCCTTTGGGCCGCCTCCCCGCCTGGAATTAATTCTGCAGTCGAGACCTAGAAAAACATGGAGCAATCAC
AAGTAGCAATACAGCAGCTACCAATGCTGATTGTGCCTGGCTAGAAGCACAAGAGGAGGAGGAGGTGGGT
TTTCCAGTCACACCTCAGGTACCTTTAAGACCAATGACTTACAAGGCAGCTGTAGATCTTAGCCACTTTT
TAAAAGAAAAGAGGGGACTGGAAGGGCTAATTCACTCCCAACGAAGACAAGATCTGCTTTTTGCTTGTAC
TGGGTCTCTCTGGTTAGACCAGATCTGAGCCTGGGAGCTCTCTGGCTAACTAGGGAACCCACTGCTTAAG
CCTCAATAAAGCTTGCCTTGAGTGCTTCAAGTAGTGTGTGCCCGTCTGTTGTGTGACTCTGGTAACTAGA
GATCCCTCAGACCCTTTTAGTCAGTGTGGAAAATCTCTAGCAGTAGTAGTTCATGTCATCTTATTATTCA
GTATTTATAACTTGCAAAGAAATGAATATCAGAGAGTGAGAGGCCTTGACATTGCTAGCGTTTTACCGTC
GACCTCTAGCTAGAGCTTGGCGTAATCATGGTCATAGCTGTTTCCTGTGTGAAATTGTTATCCGCTCACA
ATTCCACACAACATACGAGCCGGAAGCATAAAGTGTAAAGCCTGGGGTGCCTAATGAGTGAGCTAACTCA
CATTAATTGCGTTGCGCTCACTGCCCGCTTTCCAGTCGGGAAACCTGTCGTGCCAGCTGCATTAATGAAT
CGGCCAACGCGCGGGGAGAGGCGGTTTGCGTATTGGGCGCTCTTCCGCTTCCTCGCTCACTGACTCGCTG
CGCTCGGTCGTTCGGCTGCGGCGAGCGGTATCAGCTCACTCAAAGGCGGTAATACGGTTATCCACAGAAT
CAGGGGATAACGCAGGAAAGAACATGTGAGCAAAAGGCCAGCAAAAGGCCAGGAACCGTAAAAAGGCCGC
GTTGCTGGCGTTTTTCCATAGGCTCCGCCCCCCTGACGAGCATCACAAAAATCGACGCTCAAGTCAGAGG
TGGCGAAACCCGACAGGACTATAAAGATACCAGGCGTTTCCCCCTGGAAGCTCCCTCGTGCGCTCTCCTG
TTCCGACCCTGCCGCTTACCGGATACCTGTCCGCCTTTCTCCCTTCGGGAAGCGTGGCGCTTTCTCATAG
CTCACGCTGTAGGTATCTCAGTTCGGTGTAGGTCGTTCGCTCCAAGCTGGGCTGTGTGCACGAACCCCCC
GTTCAGCCCGACCGCTGCGCCTTATCCGGTAACTATCGTCTTGAGTCCAACCCGGTAAGACACGACTTAT
CGCCACTGGCAGCAGCCACTGGTAACAGGATTAGCAGAGCGAGGTATGTAGGCGGTGCTACAGAGTTCTT
GAAGTGGTGGCCTAACTACGGCTACACTAGAAGAACAGTATTTGGTATCTGCGCTCTGCTGAAGCCAGTT
ACCTTCGGAAAAAGAGTTGGTAGCTCTTGATCCGGCAAACAAACCACCGCTGGTAGCGGTGGTTTTTTTG
TTTGCAAGCAGCAGATTACGCGCAGAAAAAAAGGATCTCAAGAAGATCCTTTGATCTTTTCTACGGGGTC
TGACGCTCAGTGGAACGAAAACTCACGTTAAGGGATTTTGGTCATGAGATTATCAAAAAGGATCTTCACC
TAGATCCTTTTAAATTAAAAATGAAGTTTTAAATCAATCTAAAGTATATATGAGTAAACTTGGTCTGACA
GTTACCAATGCTTAATCAGTGAGGCACCTATCTCAGCGATCTGTCTATTTCGTTCATCCATAGTTGCCTG
ACTCCCCGTCGTGTAGATAACTACGATACGGGAGGGCTTACCATCTGGCCCCAGTGCTGCAATGATACCG
CGAGACCCACGCTCACCGGCTCCAGATTTATCAGCAATAAACCAGCCAGCCGGAAGGGCCGAGCGCAGAA
GTGGTCCTGCAACTTTATCCGCCTCCATCCAGTCTATTAATTGTTGCCGGGAAGCTAGAGTAAGTAGTTC
GCCAGTTAATAGTTTGCGCAACGTTGTTGCCATTGCTACAGGCATCGTGGTGTCACGCTCGTCGTTTGGT
ATGGCTTCATTCAGCTCCGGTTCCCAACGATCAAGGCGAGTTACATGATCCCCCATGTTGTGCAAAAAAG
CGGTTAGCTCCTTCGGTCCTCCGATCGTTGTCAGAAGTAAGTTGGCCGCAGTGTTATCACTCATGGTTAT
GGCAGCACTGCATAATTCTCTTACTGTCATGCCATCCGTAAGATGCTTTTCTGTGACTGGTGAGTACTCA
ACCAAGTCATTCTGAGAATAGTGTATGCGGCGACCGAGTTGCTCTTGCCCGGCGTCAATACGGGATAATA
CCGCGCCACATAGCAGAACTTTAAAAGTGCTCATCATTGGAAAACGTTCTTCGGGGCGAAAACTCTCAAG
GATCTTACCGCTGTTGAGATCCAGTTCGATGTAACCCACTCGTGCACCCAACTGATCTTCAGCATCTTTT
ACTTTCACCAGCGTTTCTGGGTGAGCAAAAACAGGAAGGCAAAATGCCGCAAAAAAGGGAATAAGGGCGA
CACGGAAATGTTGAATACTCATACTCTTCCTTTTTCAATATTATTGAAGCATTTATCAGGGTTATTGTCT
CATGAGCGGATACATATTTGAATGTATTTAGAAAAATAAACAAATAGGGGTTCCGCGCACATTTCCCCGA
AAAGTGCCACCTGACGTCGACGGATCGGGAGATCAACTTGTTTATTGCAGCTTATAATGGTTACAAATAA
AGCAATAGCATCACAAATTTCACAAATAAAGCATTTTTTTCACTGCATTCTAGTTGTGGTTTGTCCAAAC
TCATCAATGTATCTTATCATGTCTGGATCAACTGGATAACTCAAGCTAACCAAAATCATCCCAAACTTCC
CACCCCATACCCTATTACCACTGCCAATTACCTGTGGTTTCATTTACTCTAAACCTGTGATTCCTCTGAA
TTATTTTCATTTTAAAGAAATTGTATTTGTTAAATATGTACTACAAACTTAGTAGT
